Addgene plasmid #117411: pLKO.1-puro-U6-AsCas12a-TLR-MCV1-gRNA
Purpose: AsCas12a-gRNA targeting TLR2.0
Depositing lab: Erik Sontheimer. Depositing organization: University of Massachusetts, Worcester. Publication: Efficient Homology-Directed Repair with Circular Single-Stranded DNA Donors. Iyer S, Mir A, Vega-Badillo J, Roscoe BP, Ibraheim R, Zhu LJ, Lee J, Liu P, Luk K, Mintzer E, Guo D, Soares de Brito J, Emerson CP Jr, Zamore PD, Sontheimer EJ, Wolfe SA. CRISPR J. 2022 Oct;5(5):685-701. doi: 10.1089/crispr.2022.0058. Epub 2022 Sep 7. PubMed 36070530.
Backbone
  Vector backbone: pLKO.1-puro-U6
  Backbone manufacturer: Addgene#50920
  Total vector size (bp): 7000
  Modifications to backbone: Added the gRNA sequence of FnCas12a targeting TLR2.0
  Vector type: Mammalian Expression, Lentiviral
  Selectable markers: Puromycin
Growth in bacteria
  Bacterial resistance: Ampicillin, 100 μg/mL
  Growth temperature: 37°C
  Growth strain: NEB Stable
  Copy number: High Copy
Gene/Insert
  Gene/Insert name: AsCas12a gRNA targeting TLR 2.0
  Species: Synthetic
  Insert size (bp): 100
  Promoter: U6
  Cloning method: Gibson Cloning
  Sequencing primers: 5′ CGTGACGTAGAAAGTAATAATTTC; 3′ CCTCGAGCCGCGGCCAAAG
Resource information
  A portion of this plasmid was derived from a plasmid made by: Derived from Addgene # 50920
Terms and licenses: Academic/Nonprofit Terms; Industry Terms: Not Available to Industry
Depositor comments: Plasmid contains an IS1 prokaryotic transposable element that does not affect plasmid function. Please visit https://www.biorxiv.org/content/10.1101/864199v1 for bioRxiv preprint.
How to cite: pLKO.1-puro-U6-AsCas12a-TLR-MCV1-gRNA was a gift from Erik Sontheimer (Addgene plasmid # 117411 ; http://n2t.net/addgene:117411 ; RRID:Addgene_117411)
