[The description below was written by a language model from this plasmid's Addgene catalogue record and pLannotate feature annotations shown in this document.]
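Description:
pLKO.1-puro-U6-AsCas12a-TLR-MCV1-gRNA is a third-generation, self-inactivating lentiviral and mammalian expression plasmid built on the pLKO.1-puro-U6 backbone. It is designed to express a CRISPR guide RNA for the Acidaminococcus Cas12a nuclease. A human U6 RNA polymerase III promoter drives a synthetic insert of about 100 bp, introduced by Gibson cloning, that encodes a guide directed against the TLR 2.0 (traffic light reporter) target. The guide itself is not annotated in the feature table but would lie in the gap between the U6 promoter and the cPPT/CTS. The catalogue's backbone-modification field calls the guide an FnCas12a gRNA, whereas the name, purpose and insert fields all say AsCas12a, and the record does not resolve this. No nuclease is encoded, so Cas12a must be supplied separately.

The viral cassette begins with an RSV promoter fused to a truncated HIV-1 5' LTR. This is followed by the Ψ packaging signal with a gag fragment, the RRE for Rev-dependent nuclear export, the U6 guide unit and the cPPT/CTS. An hPGK promoter then drives puromycin N-acetyltransferase for selection of transduced or transfected cells, and the cassette ends in a ΔU3 3' LTR. SV40 poly(A) and SV40 ori elements lie downstream. In bacteria the plasmid is maintained by a high-copy ColE1/pUC origin and ampicillin resistance, and an f1 ori is also present.

The sequenced record is 7,856 nt, compared with a listed size of about 7,000 bp. Much of this difference is explained by a 768 bp IS1 transposable element inserted in the lac regulatory region of the backbone, which the depositor states does not affect function. The associated work concerns homology-directed repair, which fits use of this guide to cut the reporter and score editing outcomes.
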