Features (pLannotate 1.2.2; 26 found; start..end, strand, type, name):
     31..131     +  CDS            Rev (fragment): human immunodeficiency virus 1 (HIV-1) Rev protein; rev; enhances nuclear export of unspliced and incompletely spliced viral mRNAs
    181..421     +  promoter       U6 promoter: RNA polymerase III promoter for human U6 snRNA
    521..638     +  misc_feature   cPPT/CTS: central polypurine tract and central termination sequence of HIV-1
    687..1197    +  promoter       hPGK promoter: human phosphoglycerate kinase 1 promoter
   1219..1818    +  CDS            PuroR: puromycin N-acetyltransferase; pac from Streptomyces alboniger; confers resistance to puromycin
   1861..1944    +  CDS            nef (fragment): NEF_HV1Z2 - Experimental evidence at protein level: Swiss-Prot protein existence level 1. Extracellular Nef protein targets CD4(+) T-lymphocytes for apoptosis by interacting with CXCR4 surface receptors. From Human immunodeficiency virus type 1 group M subtype D (isolate Z2/CDC-Z34) (HIV-1).
   1946..2179    +  LTR            3' LTR (ΔU3): self-inactivating 3' long terminal repeat (LTR) from HIV-1
   2251..2372    +  polyA_signal   SV40 poly(A) signal: SV40 polyadenylation signal
   2412..2547    +  rep_origin     SV40 ori: SV40 origin of replication
   2568..2586    -  promoter       T7 promoter: promoter for bacteriophage T7 RNA polymerase
   2594..2749    +  CDS            lacZα (fragment): LacZα fragment of β-galactosidase; lacZ fragment
   2754..3182    +  rep_origin     f1 ori (sequence partly withheld): f1 bacteriophage origin of replication; arrow indicates direction of (+) strand synthesis
   3235..3339    +  promoter       AmpR promoter: bla
   3340..4200    +  CDS            AmpR: β-lactamase; bla; confers resistance to ampicillin, carbenicillin, and related antibiotics
   4371..4959    +  rep_origin     ori: high-copy-number ColE1/pMB1/pBR322/pUC origin of replication
   5142..5234    +  CDS            lacI (fragment): lac repressor; lacI; The lac repressor binds to the lac operator to inhibit transcription in E. coli. This inhibition can be relieved by adding lactose or isopropyl-β-D-thiogalactopyranoside (IPTG).
   5247..5268    +  protein_bind   CAP binding site: CAP binding activates transcription in the presence of cAMP. E. coli catabolite activator protein
   5293..6060    -  mobile_element IS1: prokaryotic transposable element IS1
   6061..6090    +  promoter       lac promoter: promoter for the E. coli lac operon
   6098..6114    +  protein_bind   lac operator: The lac repressor binds to the lac operator to inhibit transcription in E. coli. This inhibition can be relieved by adding lactose or isopropyl-β-D-thiogalactopyranoside (IPTG). lac repressor encoded by lacI
   6159..6177    +  promoter       T3 promoter: promoter for bacteriophage T3 RNA polymerase
   6205..6431    +  promoter       RSV promoter: Rous sarcoma virus enhancer/promoter
   6432..6612    +  LTR            5' LTR (truncated): truncated 5' long terminal repeat (LTR) from HIV-1
   6659..6784    +  misc_feature   HIV-1 Ψ: packaging signal of human immunodeficiency virus type 1
   6768..7131    +  CDS            HIV-1 gag (fragment): gag protein from human immunodeficiency virus 1; gag
   7277..7510    +  misc_feature   RRE: The Rev response element (RRE) of HIV-1 allows for Rev-dependent mRNA export from the nucleus to the cytoplasm.
>Addgene plasmid #117411 | pLKO.1-puro-U6-AsCas12a-TLR-MCV1-gRNA | addgene full sequence | sequence record 225059 | Addgene NGS Result
AGGCAGGGATATTCACCATTATCGTTTCAGACCCACCTCCCAACCCCGAGGGGACCCGACAGGCCCGAAG
GAATAGAAGAAGAAGGTGGAGAGAGAGACAGAGACAGATCCATTCGATTAGTGAACGGATCTCGACGGTA
TCGATCACGAGACTAGCCTCGAGCGGCCGCCCCCTTCACCGAGGGCCTATTTCCCATGATTCCTTCATAT
TTGCATATACGATACAAGGCTGTTAGAGAGATAATTGGAATTAATTTGACTGTAAACACAAAGATATTAG
TACAAAATACGTGACGTAGAAAGTAATAATTTCTTGGGTAGTTTGCAGTTTTAAAATTATGTTTTAAAAT
GGACTATCATATGCTTACCGTAACTTGAAAGTATTTCGATTTCTTGGCTTTATATATCTTGTGGAAAGGA
CGAAACACCGTAATTTCTACTCTTGTAGATGCGAGACAAATCACCTGCCTCGTTTTTTTGAATTCTCGAC
CTCGAGACAAATGGCAGTATTCATCCACAATTTTAAAAGAAAAGGGGGGATTGGGGGGTACAGTGCAGGG
GAAAGAATAGTAGACATAATAGCAACAGACATACAAACTAAAGAATTACAAAAACAAATTACAAAAATTC
AAAATTTTCGGGTTTATTACAGGGACAGCAGAGATCCACTTTGGCCGCGGCTCGAGGGGGTTGGGGTTGC
GCCTTTTCCAAGGCAGCCCTGGGTTTGCGCAGGGACGCGGCTGCTCTGGGCGTGGTTCCGGGAAACGCAG
CGGCGCCGACCCTGGGTCTCGCACATTCTTCACGTCCGTTCGCAGCGTCACCCGGATCTTCGCCGCTACC
CTTGTGGGCCCCCCGGCGACGCTTCCTGCTCCGCCCCTAAGTCGGGAAGGTTCCTTGCGGTTCGCGGCGT
GCCGGACGTGACAAACGGAAGCCGCACGTCTCACTAGTACCCTCGCAGACGGACAGCGCCAGGGAGCAAT
GGCAGCGCGCCGACCGCGATGGGCTGTGGCCAATAGCGGCTGCTCAGCAGGGCGCGCCGAGAGCAGCGGC
CGGGAAGGGGCGGTGCGGGAGGCGGGGTGTGGGGCGGTAGTGTGGGCCCTGTTCCTGCCCGCGCGGTGTT
CCGCATTCTGCAAGCCTCCGGAGCGCACGTCGGCAGTCGGCTCCCTCGTTGACCGAATCACCGACCTCTC
TCCCCAGGGGGATCCACCGGAGCTTACCATGACCGAGTACAAGCCCACGGTGCGCCTCGCCACCCGCGAC
GACGTCCCCAGGGCCGTACGCACCCTCGCCGCCGCGTTCGCCGACTACCCCGCCACGCGCCACACCGTCG
ATCCGGACCGCCACATCGAGCGGGTCACCGAGCTGCAAGAACTCTTCCTCACGCGCGTCGGGCTCGACAT
CGGCAAGGTGTGGGTCGCGGACGACGGCGCCGCGGTGGCGGTCTGGACCACGCCGGAGAGCGTCGAAGCG
GGGGCGGTGTTCGCCGAGATCGGCCCGCGCATGGCCGAGTTGAGCGGTTCCCGGCTGGCCGCGCAGCAAC
AGATGGAAGGCCTCCTGGCGCCGCACCGGCCCAAGGAGCCCGCGTGGTTCCTGGCCACCGTCGGCGTCTC
GCCCGACCACCAGGGCAAGGGTCTGGGCAGCGCCGTCGTGCTCCCCGGAGTGGAGGCGGCCGAGCGCGCC
GGGGTGCCCGCCTTCCTGGAGACCTCCGCGCCCCGCAACCTCCCCTTCTACGAGCGGCTCGGCTTCACCG
TCACCGCCGACGTCGAGGTGCCCGAAGGACCGCGCACCTGGTGCATGACCCGCAAGCCCGGTGCCTGACG
CCCGCCCCACGACCCGCAGCGCCCGACCGAAAGGAGCGCACGACCCCATGCATCGGTACCTTTAAGACCA
ATGACTTACAAGGCAGCTGTAGATCTTAGCCACTTTTTAAAAGAAAAGGGGGGACTGGAAGGGCTAATTC
ACTCCCAACGAAGACAAGATCTGCTTTTTGCTTGTACTGGGTCTCTCTGGTTAGACCAGATCTGAGCCTG
GGAGCTCTCTGGCTAACTAGGGAACCCACTGCTTAAGCCTCAATAAAGCTTGCCTTGAGTGCTTCAAGTA
GTGTGTGCCCGTCTGTTGTGTGACTCTGGTAACTAGAGATCCCTCAGACCCTTTTAGTCAGTGTGGAAAA
TCTCTAGCAGTAGTAGTTCATGTCATCTTATTATTCAGTATTTATAACTTGCAAAGAAATGAATATCAGA
GAGTGAGAGGAACTTGTTTATTGCAGCTTATAATGGTTACAAATAAAGCAATAGCATCACAAATTTCACA
AATAAAGCATTTTTTTCACTGCATTCTAGTTGTGGTTTGTCCAAACTCATCAATGTATCTTATCATGTCT
GGCTCTAGCTATCCCGCCCCTAACTCCGCCCATCCCGCCCCTAACTCCGCCCAGTTCCGCCCATTCTCCG
CCCCATGGCTGACTAATTTTTTTTATTTATGCAGAGGCCGAGGCCGCCTCGGCCTCTGAGCTATTCCAGA
AGTAGTGAGGAGGCTTTTTTGGAGGCCTAGGGACGTACCCAATTCGCCCTATAGTGAGTCGTATTACGCG
CGCTCACTGGCCGTCGTTTTACAACGTCGTGACTGGGAAAACCCTGGCGTTACCCAACTTAATCGCCTTG
CAGCACATCCCCCTTTCGCCAGCTGGCGTAATAGCGAAGAGGCCCGCACCGATCGCCCTTCCCAACAGTT
GCGCAGCCTGAATGGCGAATGGG
[124 nt withheld, positions 2754-2877]
C
[91 nt withheld, positions 2879-2969]
A
[49 nt withheld, positions 2971-3019]
CCTTTGACGTTGGAGTCCACGTTCTTT
[37 nt withheld, positions 3047-3083]
ACCCTATCTCGGTCTATTCTTTTGATTTATAAGGGATTTTGCCGATTTCGGCCTATTGGTTAAAAAATGA
GCTGATTTAACAAAAATTTAACGCGAATTTTAACAAAATATTAACGCTTACAATTTAGGTGGCACTTTTC
GGGGAAATGTGCGCGGAACCCCTATTTGTTTATTTTTCTAAATACATTCAAATATGTATCCGCTCATGAG
ACAATAACCCTGATAAATGCTTCAATAATATTGAAAAAGGAAGAGTATGAGTATTCAACATTTCCGTGTC
GCCCTTATTCCCTTTTTTGCGGCATTTTGCCTTCCTGTTTTTGCTCACCCAGAAACGCTGGTGAAAGTAA
AAGATGCTGAAGATCAGTTGGGTGCACGAGTGGGTTACATCGAACTGGATCTCAACAGCGGTAAGATCCT
TGAGAGTTTTCGCCCCGAAGAACGTTTTCCAATGATGAGCACTTTTAAAGTTCTGCTATGTGGCGCGGTA
TTATCCCGTATTGACGCCGGGCAAGAGCAACTCGGTCGCCGCATACACTATTCTCAGAATGACTTGGTTG
AGTACTCACCAGTCACAGAAAAGCATCTTACGGATGGCATGACAGTAAGAGAATTATGCAGTGCTGCCAT
AACCATGAGTGATAACACTGCGGCCAACTTACTTCTGACAACGATCGGAGGACCGAAGGAGCTAACCGCT
TTTTTGCACAACATGGGGGATCATGTAACTCGCCTTGATCGTTGGGAACCGGAGCTGAATGAAGCCATAC
CAAACGACGAGCGTGACACCACGATGCCTGTAGCAATGGCAACAACGTTGCGCAAACTATTAACTGGCGA
ACTACTTACTCTAGCTTCCCGGCAACAATTAATAGACTGGATGGAGGCGGATAAAGTTGCAGGACCACTT
CTGCGCTCGGCCCTTCCGGCTGGCTGGTTTATTGCTGATAAATCTGGAGCCGGTGAGCGTGGGTCTCGCG
GTATCATTGCAGCACTGGGGCCAGATGGTAAGCCCTCCCGTATCGTAGTTATCTACACGACGGGGAGTCA
GGCAACTATGGATGAACGAAATAGACAGATCGCTGAGATAGGTGCCTCACTGATTAAGCATTGGTAACTG
TCAGACCAAGTTTACTCATATATACTTTAGATTGATTTAAAACTTCATTTTTAATTTAAAAGGATCTAGG
TGAAGATCCTTTTTGATAATCTCATGACCAAAATCCCTTAACGTGAGTTTTCGTTCCACTGAGCGTCAGA
CCCCGTAGAAAAGATCAAAGGATCTTCTTGAGATCCTTTTTTTCTGCGCGTAATCTGCTGCTTGCAAACA
AAAAAACCACCGCTACCAGCGGTGGTTTGTTTGCCGGATCAAGAGCTACCAACTCTTTTTCCGAAGGTAA
CTGGCTTCAGCAGAGCGCAGATACCAAATACTGTTCTTCTAGTGTAGCCGTAGTTAGGCCACCACTTCAA
GAACTCTGTAGCACCGCCTACATACCTCGCTCTGCTAATCCTGTTACCAGTGGCTGCTGCCAGTGGCGAT
AAGTCGTGTCTTACCGGGTTGGACTCAAGACGATAGTTACCGGATAAGGCGCAGCGGTCGGGCTGAACGG
GGGGTTCGTGCACACAGCCCAGCTTGGAGCGAACGACCTACACCGAACTGAGATACCTACAGCGTGAGCT
ATGAGAAAGCGCCACGCTTCCCGAAGGGAGAAAGGCGGACAGGTATCCGGTAAGCGGCAGGGTCGGAACA
GGAGAGCGCACGAGGGAGCTTCCAGGGGGAAACGCCTGGTATCTTTATAGTCCTGTCGGGTTTCGCCACC
TCTGACTTGAGCGTCGATTTTTGTGATGCTCGTCAGGGGGGCGGAGCCTATGGAAAAACGCCAGCAACGC
GGCCTTTTTACGGTTCCTGGCCTTTTGCTGGCCTTTTGCTCACATGTTCTTTCCTGCGTTATCCCCTGAT
TCTGTGGATAACCGTATTACCGCCTTTGAGTGAGCTGATACCGCTCGCCGCAGCCGAACGACCGAGCGCA
GCGAGTCAGTGAGCGAGGAAGCGGAAGAGCGCCCAATACGCAAACCGCCTCTCCCCGCGCGTTGGCCGAT
TCATTAATGCAGCTGGCACGACAGGTTTCCCGACTGGAAAGCGGGCAGTGAGCGCAACGCAATTAATGTG
AGTTAGCTCACTCATTAGGCACCCCAGGCTTTACACTTTGGTAATGACTCCAACTTATTGATAGTGTTTT
ATGTTCAGATAATGCCCGATGACTTTGTCATGCAGCTCCACCGATTTTGAGAACGACAGCGACTTCCGTC
CCAGCCGTGCCAGGTGCTGCCTCAGATTCAGGTTATGCCGCTCAATTCGCTGCGTATATCGCTTGCTGAT
TACGTGCAGCTTTCCCTTCAGGCGGGATTCATACAGCGGCCAGCCATCCGTCATCCATATCACCACGTCA
AAGGGTGACAGCAGGCTCATAAGACGCCCCAGCGTCGCCATAGTGCGTTCACCGAATACGTGCGCAACAA
CCGTCTTCCGGAGACTGTCATACGCGTAAAACAGCCAGCGCTGGCGCGATTTAGCCCCGACATAGCCCCA
CTGTTCGTCCATTTCCGCGCAGACGATGACGTCACTGCCCGGCTGTATGCGCGAGGTTACCGACTGCGGC
CTGAGTTTTTTAAGTGACGTAAAATCGTGTTGAGGCCAACGCCCATAATGCGGGCTGTTGCCCGGCATCC
AACGCCATTCATGGCCATATCAATGATTTTCTGGTGCGTACCGGGTTGAGAAGCGGTGTAAGTGAACTGC
AGTTGCCATGTTTTACGGCAGTGAGAGCAGAGATAGCGCTGATGTCCGGCGGTGCTTTTGCCGTTACGCA
CCACCCCGTCAGTAGCTGAACAGGAGGGACAGCTGATAGAAACAGAAGCCACTGGAGCACCTCAAAAACA
CCATCATACACTAAATCAGTAAGTTGGCAGCATCACCTTACACTTTATGCTTCCGGCTCGTATGTTGTGT
GGAATTGTGAGCGGATAACAATTTCACACAGGAAACAGCTATGACCATGATTACGCCAAGCGCGCAATTA
ACCCTCACTAAAGGGAACAAAAGCTGGAGCTGCAAGCTTAATGTAGTCTTATGCAATACTCTTGTAGTCT
TGCAACATGGTAACGATGAGTTAGCAACATGCCTTACAAGGAGAGAAAAAGCACCGTGCATGCCGATTGG
TGGAAGTAAGGTGGTACGATCGTGCCTTATTAGGAAGGCAACAGACGGGTCTGACATGGATTGGACGAAC
CACTGAATTGCCGCATTGCAGAGATATTGTATTTAAGTGCCTAGCTCGATACATAAACGGGTCTCTCTGG
TTAGACCAGATCTGAGCCTGGGAGCTCTCTGGCTAACTAGGGAACCCACTGCTTAAGCCTCAATAAAGCT
TGCCTTGAGTGCTTCAAGTAGTGTGTGCCCGTCTGTTGTGTGACTCTGGTAACTAGAGATCCCTCAGACC
CTTTTAGTCAGTGTGGAAAATCTCTAGCAGTGGCGCCCGAACAGGGACTTGAAAGCGAAAGGGAAACCAG
AGGAGCTCTCTCGACGCAGGACTCGGCTTGCTGAAGCGCGCACGGCAAGAGGCGAGGGGCGGCGACTGGT
GAGTACGCCAAAAATTTTGACTAGCGGAGGCTAGAAGGAGAGAGATGGGTGCGAGAGCGTCAGTATTAAG
CGGGGGAGAATTAGATCGCGATGGGAAAAAATTCGGTTAAGGCCAGGGGGAAAGAAAAAATATAAATTAA
AACATATAGTATGGGCAAGCAGGGAGCTAGAACGATTCGCAGTTAATCCTGGCCTGTTAGAAACATCAGA
AGGCTGTAGACAAATACTGGGACAGCTACAACCATCCCTTCAGACAGGATCAGAAGAACTTAGATCATTA
TATAATACAGTAGCAACCCTCTATTGTGTGCATCAAAGGATAGAGATAAAAGACACCAAGGAAGCTTTAG
ACAAGATAGAGGAAGAGCAAAACAAAAGTAAGACCACCGCACAGCAAGCGGCCGCTGATCTTCAGACCTG
GAGGAGGAGATATGAGGGACAATTGGAGAAGTGAATTATATAAATATAAAGTAGTAAAAATTGAACCATT
AGGAGTAGCACCCACCAAGGCAAAGAGAAGAGTGGTGCAGAGAGAAAAAAGAGCAGTGGGAATAGGAGCT
TTGTTCCTTGGGTTCTTGGGAGCAGCAGGAAGCACTATGGGCGCAGCGTCAATGACGCTGACGGTACAGG
CCAGACAATTATTGTCTGGTATAGTGCAGCAGCAGAACAATTTGCTGAGGGCTATTGAGGCGCAACAGCA
TCTGTTGCAACTCACAGTCTGGGGCATCAAGCAGCTCCAGGCAAGAATCCTGGCTGTGGAAAGATACCTA
AAGGATCAACAGCTCCTGGGGATTTGGGGTTGCTCTGGAAAACTCATTTGCACCACTGCTGTGCCTTGGA
ATGCTAGTTGGAGTAATAAATCTCTGGAACAGATTTGGAATCACACGACCTGGATGGAGTGGGACAGAGA
AATTAACAATTACACAAGCTTAATACACTCCTTAATTGAAGAATCGCAAAACCAGCAAGAAAAGAATGAA
CAAGAATTATTGGAATTAGATAAATGGGCAAGTTTGTGGAATTGGTTTAACATAACAAATTGGCTGTGGT
ATATAAAATTATTCATAATGATAGTAGGAGGCTTGGTAGGTTTAAGAATAGTTTTTGCTGTACTTTCTAT
AGTGAATAGAGTT
